>Addgene plasmid #247219 | Atp5-DHFR-TEV (integrating) | addgene full sequence | sequence record 491558 | Addgene NGS Result
CCCTGAATTCGCATCTAGAACGGGGTCATCACGGCTCATCATGCGCCAAACAAATGTGTGCAATACACGC
TCGGATGACTGCATGATGACCGCACTGACTGGGGACAGCAGATCCACCTAAGCCTGTGAGAGAAGCAGAC
ACCCGACAGATCAAGGCAGTTACGTCTCACCAAACCAGATGTCAACACAGCTACAACGTTGATAGGTCAA
GATCAATGTAAACAATTACTTTGTTATGTAGAGTTTTTTTAGCTACCTATATTCCACCATAACATCAATC
ATGCGGTTGCTGGTGTATTTACCAATAATGTTTAATGTATATATATATATATATATATGGGGCCGTATAC
TTACATATAGTAGATGTCAAGCGTAGGCGCTTCCCCTGCCGGCTGTGAGGGCGCCATAACCAAGGTATCT
ATAGACCGCCAATCAGCAAACTACCTCCGTACATTCATGTTGCACCCACACATTTATACACCCAGACCGC
GACAAATTACCCATAAGGTTGTTTGTGACGGCGTCGTACAAGAGAACGTGGGAACTTTTTAGGCTCACCA
AAAAAGAAAGAAAAAATACGAGTTGCTGACAGAAGCCTCAAGAAAAAAAAAATTCTTCTTCGACTATGCT
GGAGGCAGAGATGATCGAGCCGGTAGTTAACTATATATAGCTAAATTGGTTCCATCACCTTCTTTTCTGG
TGTCGCTCCTTCTAGTGCTATTTCTGGCTTTTCCTATTTTTTTTTTTCCATTTTTCTTTCTCTCTTTCTA
ATATATAAATTCTCTTGCATTTTCTATTTTTCTCTCTATCTATTCTACTTGTTTATTCCCTTCAAGGTTT
TTTTTTAAGGAGTACTTGTTTTTAGAATATACGGTCAACGAACTATAATTAACTAAACAGATCTATGTTT
AATAGAGTCTTTACCAGGTCATTTGCATCAAGCTTAAGAGCTGCTGCTTCCAAAGCTGCTGCTCCCCCAC
CGGTGGGATCCGTTCGACCATTGAACTGCATCGTCGCCGTGTCCCAAAATATGGGGATTGGCAAGAACGG
AGATCTACCCTGGCCTCCGCTCAGGAACGAGTTCAAGTACTTCCAAAGAATGACCACAACCTCTTCAGTG
GAAGGTAAACAGAATCTGGTGATTATGGGTAGGAAAACCTGGTTCTCCATTCCTGAGAAGAATCGACCTT
TAAAGGACAGAATTAATATAGTTCTCAGTAGAGAACTCAAAGAACCACCACGAGGAGCTCATTTTCTTGC
CAAAAGTTTGGATGATGCCTTAAGACTTATTGAACAACCGGAATTGGCAAGTAAAGTAGACATGGTTTGG
ATAGTCGGAGGCAGTTCTGTTTACCAGGAAGCCATGAATCAACCAGGCCACCTCAGACTCTTTGTGACAA
GGATCATGCAGGAATTTGAAAGTGACACGTTTTTCCCAGAAATTGATTTGGGGAAATATAAACTTCTCCC
AGAATACCCAGGCGTCCTCTCTGAGGTCCAGGAGGAAAAAGGCATCAAGTATAAGTTTGAAGTCTACGAG
AAGAAAGACGGTTCTGGAGAAAGCTTGTTTAAGGGGCCGCGTGATTACAACCCGATATCGAGCACCATTT
GTCATTTGACGAATGAATCTGATGGGCACACAACATCGTTGTATGGTATTGGATTTGGTCCCTTCATCAT
TACAAACAAGCACTTGTTTAGAAGAAATAATGGAACACTGTTGGTCCAATCACTACATGGTGTATTCAAG
GTCAAGAACACCACGACTTTGCAACAACACCTCATTGATGGGAGGGACATGATAATTATTCGCATGCCTA
AGGATTTCCCACCATTTCCTCAAAAGCTGAAATTTAGAGAGCCACAAAGGGAAGAGCGCATATGTCTTGT
GACAACCAACTTCCAAACTAAGAGCATGTCTAGCATGGTGTCAGACACTAGTTGCACATTCCCTTCATCT
GATGGCACATTCTGGAAGCATTGGATTCAAACCAAGGATGGGCAGTGTGGCAATCCATTAGTATCAACTA
GAGATGGGTTCATTGTTGGTATACACTCAGCATCGAATTTCACCAACACAAACAATTATTTCGCAAGCGT
GCCGAAAAACTTCATGGAATTGTTGACAAATCAGGAGGCGCAGCAGTGGGTTAGTGGTTGGCGATTAAAT
GCTGACTCAGTATTGTGGGGGGGCCATAAAGTTTTCATGGTGAAACCTGAAGAGCCTTTTCAGCCAGTTA
AGGAAGCGACTCAACTCATGAATGGATCCTAACTCGAGATAAAGCAATCTTGATGAGGATAATGATTTTT
TTTTGAATATACATAAATACTACCGTTTTTCTGCTAGATTTTGTGATGACGTAAATAAGTACATATTACT
TTTTAAGCCAAGACAAGATTAAGCATTAACTTTACCCTTTTCTTTCTAAGTTTCAATATTAGTTATCACT
GTTTAAAAGTTATGGCGAGAACGTCGGCGGTTAAAATATATTACCCTGAACGGCTGAGCATGAGACGGAA
ATCTGCTCGTCAGTGGTGCTCACACTGACGAATCATGTACAGATCATACCGATGACTGCCTGGCGACTCA
CAACTAAGCAAGACAGCCGGAACCAGCGCCGGCGAACACCACTGCATATATGGCATATCACAACAGTCCA
ACTAGTGCACTGCAGTACAGTTTAGCTTGCCTCGTCCCCGCCGGGTCACCCGGCCAGCGACATGGAGGCC
CAGAATACCCTCCTTGACAGTCTTGACGTGCGCAGCTCAGGGGCATGATGTGACTGTCGCCCGTACATTT
AGCCCATACATCCCCATGTATAATCATTTGCATCCATACATTTTGATGGCCGCACGGCGCGAAGCAAAAA
TTACGGCTCCTCGCTCCAGACCTGCGAGCAGGGAAACGCTCCCCTCACAGACGCGTTGAATTGTCCCCAC
GCCGCGCCCCTGTAGAGAAATATAAAAGGTTAGGATTTGCCACTGAGGTTCTTCTTTCATATACTTCCTT
TTAAAATCTTGCTAGGATACAGTTCTCACATCACATCCGAACATAAACAAAAATGGGTAAGGAAAAGACT
CACGTTTCGAGGCCGCGATTAAATTCCAACATGGATGCTGATTTATATGGGTATAAATGGGCTCGCGATA
ATGTCGGGCAATCAGGTGCGACAATCTATCGATTGTATGGGAAGCCCGATGCGCCAGAGTTGTTTCTGAA
ACATGGCAAAGGTAGCGTTGCCAATGATGTTACAGATGAGATGGTCAGACTAAACTGGCTGACGGAATTT
ATGCCTCTTCCGACCATCAAGCATTTTATCCGTACTCCTGATGATGCATGGTTACTCACCACTGCGATCC
CCGGCAAAACAGCATTCCAGGTATTAGAAGAATATCCTGATTCAGGTGAAAATATTGTTGATGCGCTGGC
AGTGTTCCTGCGCCGGTTGCATTCGATTCCTGTTTGTAATTGTCCTTTTAACAGCGATCGCGTATTTCGT
CTGGCTCAGGCGCAATCACGAATGAATAACGGTTTGGTTGATGCGAGTGATTTTGATGACGAGCGTAATG
GCTGGCCTGTTGAACAAGTCTGGAAAGAAATGCATAAGCTTTTGCCATTCTCACCGGATTCAGTCGTCAC
TCATGGTGATTTCTCACTTGATAACCTTATTTTTGACGAGGGGAAATTAATAGGTTGTATTGATGTTGGA
CGAGTCGGAATCGCAGACCGATACCAGGATCTTGCCATCCTATGGAACTGCCTCGGTGAGTTTTCTCCTT
CATTACAGAAACGGCTTTTTCAAAAATATGGTATTGATAATCCTGATATGAATAAATTGCAGTTTCATTT
GATGCTCGATGAGTTTTTCTAAAGTAACTGACAATAAAAAGATTCTTGTTTTCAAGAACTTGTCATTTGT
ATAGTTTTTTTATATTGTAGTTGTTCTATTTTAATCAAATGTTAGCGTGATTTATATTTTTTTTCGCCTC
GACATCATCTGCCCAGATGCGAAGTTAAGTGCGCAGAAAGTAATATCATGCGTCAATCGTATGTGAATGC
TGGTCGCTATACTGGAGTGGACCAACTATCATCCGCTAATTACTGACATTACCAAATGAGATCTGTGAAT
GGGCAAGATAAAAAACAAAAATTGAAATGTTTGACGTTATGTAAAACTATTAATTCCTTCGCTTTCGGCG
GTCACAGAATTTGCGTGTAGCTGACTCTTGTTCAATCAATATCATTTGTTACTTTATTTGAAAGTCTGTA
TTACTGCGCCTATTGTCATCCGTACCAAAGAACGTCAAAAAGAAACAAGATAATTTTTGTGCTTACACCA
TTTATAGATCACTGAGCCCAGAATATCGCTGGAGCTCAGTGTAAGTGGCATGAACACAACTCTGACTGAT
CGCACATATTGCCGTTATCATAAATACTAGTTGTACTTGTCAATGCGACGAATGGCATCATGCCTATTAT
TACGTTCCTCTTTTTCCGTTTCATGTTTCCAGAATGCTATTGAATCTAACACTTCAATTATAAAAAAGAA
TAAATCCGCAATAATTTTAGGCTAATTGTTGTACTGTCAAGCGAACCTAATGGTTAAAATTCAGAGGAAC
CTTCGACGTAGTCTGATCGCTACTTCTATATCTTATGTTCCCAGTCAATCAAAAGTTGATACTATAATAG
CTGCCATTTATACCTGTTAGTTATGGCGATCGTTTATCACGCCGAGCGGCCGCGATTATCAAAAAGGATC
TTCACCTAGATCCTTTTAAATTAAAAATGAAGTTTTAAATCAATCTAAAGTATATATGAGTAAACTTGGT
CTGACAGTTACCAATGCTTAATCAGTGAGGCACCTATCTCAGCGATCTGTCTATTTCGTTCATCCATAGT
TGCCTGACTCCCCGTCGTGTAGATAACTACGATACGGGAGGGCTTACCATCTGGCCCCAGTGCTGCAATG
ATACCGCGGGACCCACGCTCACCGGCTCCAGATTTATCAGCAATAAACCAGCCAGCCGGAAGGGCCGAGC
GCAGAAGTGGTCCTGCAACTTTATCCGCCTCCATCCAGTCTATTAATTGTTGCCGGGAAGCTAGAGTAAG
TAGTTCGCCAGTTAATAGTTTGCGCAACGTTGTTGCCATTGCTACAGGCATCGTGGTGTCACGCTCGTCG
TTTGGTATGGCTTCATTCAGCTCCGGTTCCCAACGATCAAGGCGAGTTACATGATCCCCCATGTTGTGCA
AAAAAGCGGTTAGCTCCTTCGGTCCTCCGATCGTTGTCAGAAGTAAGTTGGCCGCAGTGTTATCACTCAT
GGTTATGGCAGCACTGCATAATTCTCTTACTGTCATGCCATCCGTAAGATGCTTTTCTGTGACTGGTGAG
TACTCAACCAAGTCATTCTGAGAATAGTGTATGCGGCGACCGAGTTGCTCTTGCCCGGCGTCAATACGGG
ATAATACCGCGCCACATAGCAGAACTTTAAAAGTGCTCATCATTGGAAAACGTTCTTCGGGGCGAAAACT
CTCAAGGATCTTACCGCTGTTGAGATCCAGTTCGATGTAACCCACTCGTGCACCCAACTGATCTTCAGCA
TCTTTTACTTTCACCAGCGTTTCTGGGTGAGCAAAAACAGGAAGGCAAAATGCCGCAAAAAAGGGAATAA
GGGCGACACGGAAATGTTGAATACTCATACTCTTCCTTTTTCAATATTATTGAAGCATTTATCAGGGTTA
TTGTCTCATGAGCGGATACATATTTGAATGTATTTAGAAAAATAAACAAATAGGGGTTCCGCGCACATTT
CCCCGAAAAGTGCCACCTGTCATGACCAAAATCCCTTAACGTGAGTTTTCGTTCCACTGAGCGTCAGACC
CCGTAGAAAAGATCAAAGGATCTTCTTGAGATCCTTTTTTTCTGCGCGTAATCTGCTGCTTGCAAACAAA
AAAACCACCGCTACCAGCGGTGGTTTGTTTGCCGGATCAAGAGCTACCAACTCTTTTTCCGAAGGTAACT
GGCTTCAGCAGAGCGCAGATACCAAATACTGTTCTTCTAGTGTAGCCGTAGTTAGGCCACCACTTCAAGA
ACTCTGTAGCACCGCCTACATACCTCGCTCTGCTAATCCTGTTACCAGTGGCTGCTGCCAGTGGCGATAA
GTCGTGTCTTACCGGGTTGGACTCAAGACGATAGTTACCGGATAAGGCGCAGCGGTCGGGCTGAACGGGG
GGTTCGTGCACACAGCCCAGCTTGGAGCGAACGACCTACACCGAACTGAGATACCTACAGCGTGAGCTAT
GAGAAAGCGCCACGCTTCCCGAAGGGAGAAAGGCGGACAGGTATCCGGTAAGCGGCAGGGTCGGAACAGG
AGAGCGCACGAGGGAGCTTCCAGGGGGAAACGCCTGGTATCTTTATAGTCCTGTCGGGTTTCGCCACCTC
TGACTTGAGCGTCGATTTTTGTGATGCTCGTCAGGGGGGCGGAGCCTATGGAAAAACGCCAGCAACGCGG
CCTTTTTACGGTTCCTGGCCTTTTGCTGGCCTTTTGCTCACATGTTCTTTCCTGCGTTATCCCCTGATTC
TGTGGATAACCGTGCGGCCGCCAATCACCGGAGCTTGGATATGATAAACGAAATATTCTTGAATCGTGAG
ATCGCCTGTTTTCAAAACCGTTGGAGGCAGAAACAATTTTGTCACAAGATGGGCATTCTACCCCATCCTT
GCTGTATTATTGTAGTCTCGCTTTCTTTTATGCTGGACAAATGAGACTACTGCACATTTTTATACGTTCT
TGGTTTTTTTTAAAGGTGTGGTTTCGGCATTATCCTGCCGCACGTTTCTTGGATAATTCATCCTGATTCT
CTATTTTAAACGCTTCAGCCTATCAGGATTTGGTTTTGATACATACTGCAAGAGTGTATCTCGGGAACAG
TCATTTATTCCGCAACAAACTTAATTGCGGAACGCGTTAGGCGATTTCTAGCATATATCAAATACCGTTC
GCGATTTCTTCTGGGTTCGTCTATTTTCTTTTAAATACTTATTAACGTACTCAAACAACTACACTTCGTT
GTATCTCAGAATGAGATCCCTCAGTATGACAATACATCATTCTAAACGTTCGTAAAACACATATGAAACA
ACTTTATAACAAAGCGAACAAAATGGGCAACATGAGATGAAACTCCGCGTCCCTTAGCTGAACTACCCAA
ACGTACGAATGCCTGAACAATTAGTTTAGATCCGAGATTCCGCGCTTCCATCATTTAGTATAATCCATAT
TTTATATAATATATAGGATAAGTAACAGCCCGCGAA
Features (pLannotate 1.2.2; 8 found; start..end, strand, type, name):
    905..985     +  CDS            ATP5 (fragment): ATPO_YEAST - Also known as OSCP. Experimental evidence at protein level: Swiss-Prot protein existence level 1. Mitochondrial membrane ATP synthase (F(1)F(0) ATP synthase or Complex V) produces ATP from ADP in the presence of a proton gradient across the membrane which is generated by electron transport complexes of the respiratory chain. F-type ATPases consist of two structural domains, F(1) - containing the extramembraneous catalytic core and F(0) - containing the membrane proton channel, linked together by a central stalk and a peripheral stalk. During catalysis, ATP synthesis in the catalyt
    992..1549    +  CDS            DHFR: mouse dihydrofolate reductase; Mus musculus Dhfr
   1556..2263    +  CDS            TEV protease: tobacco etch virus protease (Kapust et al., 2001)
   2719..4074    +  gene           kanMX: yeast selectable marker conferring kanamycin resistance (Wach et al., 1994)
   3877..4074    +  terminator     TEF terminator: Ashbya gossypii TEF terminator
   4838..5698    -  CDS            AmpR: β-lactamase; bla; confers resistance to ampicillin, carbenicillin, and related antibiotics
   5699..5803    -  promoter       AmpR promoter: bla
   5906..6494    +  rep_origin     ori: high-copy-number ColE1/pMB1/pBR322/pUC origin of replication
