[The description below was written by a language model from this plasmid's Addgene catalogue record and pLannotate feature annotations shown in this document.]
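Description:
Atp5-DHFR-TEV (integrating) is a 7.3 kb yeast expression plasmid assembled by Golden Gate cloning from parts of the MoClo yeast toolkit and designed for stable chromosomal integration rather than episomal maintenance. No yeast replication origin is annotated. Instead, the plasmid is meant to be linearised with NotI so that the cassette can recombine into the YORWΔ22 locus of the yeast genome. The homology arms for this locus are implied by the stated purpose but are not annotated in the feature table. In E. coli the plasmid is propagated through a high-copy ColE1/pUC-type origin and selected with ampicillin via the bla gene under its own promoter. Yeast integrants are selected with G418 through a kanMX cassette, which ends in the Ashbya gossypii TEF terminator.

The payload is a three-part fusion protein which, according to the record, is expressed from the TEF2 promoter, although the promoter itself is not annotated. A short N-terminal fragment of Atp5, the OSCP subunit of the mitochondrial F1Fo ATP synthase, serves as a mitochondrial targeting sequence. It is followed by mouse dihydrofolate reductase, a passenger domain long used in mitochondrial import studies, and then by tobacco etch virus (TEV) protease. The presequence should direct the DHFR-TEV fusion into mitochondria, so where the protease activity ends up depends on how efficiently the fusion is imported. The associated publication describes an assay for measuring mitochondrial protein import efficiency in living yeast cells, and this construct supplies an Atp5-targeted protease fusion for that system. The record does not describe the matching TEV substrate or the assay readout.
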