Addgene plasmid #247219: Atp5-DHFR-TEV (integrating)
Purpose: Plasmid for genomic integration of Atp5 (MTS)-DHFR-TEV into the YORWΔ22 locus of yeast cells.
Depositing lab: Johannes Herrmann. Depositing organization: Rheinland-Pfälzische Technische Universität Kaiserslautern. Publication: The IQ-compete assay for measuring mitochondrial protein import efficiencies in living yeast cells. Hoffman Y, Egeler A, Rodl S, Herrmann JM. FEBS Lett. 2025 Oct 25. doi: 10.1002/1873-3468.70206. PubMed 41137490.
Backbone
  Vector backbone: Custom backbone constructed with the MoClo yeast toolkit (YTK)
  Backbone manufacturer: John Dueber, Addgene kit #1000000061
  Total vector size (bp): 7316
  Vector type: Yeast Expression
  Selectable markers: Neomycin (select with G418)
Growth in bacteria
  Bacterial resistance: Ampicillin, 100 μg/mL
  Growth temperature: 37°C
  Growth strain: DH5alpha
  Copy number: Unknown
Gene/Insert
  Gene/Insert name: Atp5 MTS-DHFR-TEV
  Insert size (bp): 7316
  Promoter: TEF2
  Cloning method: Golden Gate
  Sequencing primers: 5′ ctacttgtttattcccttcaagg
Terms and licenses: Academic/Nonprofit Terms; Industry Terms: Not Available to Industry
Depositor comments: Linearize with NotI before transformation.
How to cite: Atp5-DHFR-TEV (integrating) was a gift from Johannes Herrmann (Addgene plasmid # 247219 ; http://n2t.net/addgene:247219 ; RRID:Addgene_247219)
